Addgene plasmid #224515: pME nls EGFP-Cre (JDW 1329)
Purpose: A Gateway compatible middle entry clone containing a NLS-EGFP-Cre fusion
Depositing lab: Joshua Wythe. Depositing organization: University of Virginia. Publication: Multisite Assembly of Gateway Induced Clones (MAGIC): a flexible cloning toolbox with diverse applications in vertebrate model systems. Gillespie W, Zhang Y, Ruiz OE, Cerda J, Ortiz-Guzman J, Turner WD, Largoza G, Sherman M, Mosser LE, Fujimoto E, Chien CB, Kwan KM, Arenkiel BR, Devine WP, Wythe JD. bioRxiv [Preprint]. 2024 Jul 13:2024.07.13.603267. doi: 10.1101/2024.07.13.603267. PubMed 39026881.
Backbone
  Vector backbone: pDONR221
  Vector type: Cre/Lox
Growth in bacteria
  Bacterial resistance: Kanamycin, 50 μg/mL
  Growth temperature: 37°C
  Growth strain: DH5alpha
  Copy number: High Copy
Gene/Insert
  Gene/Insert name: nls-EGFP-Cre
  Species: Synthetic
  Cloning method: Gateway Cloning
Terms and licenses: Academic/Nonprofit Terms; Industry Terms: Not Available to Industry
Depositor comments: Please visit https://doi.org/10.1101/2024.07.13.603267 for bioRxiv preprint.
How to cite: pME nls EGFP-Cre (JDW 1329) was a gift from Joshua Wythe (Addgene plasmid # 224515 ; http://n2t.net/addgene:224515 ; RRID:Addgene_224515)
