[The description below was written by a language model from this plasmid's Addgene catalogue record and pLannotate feature annotations shown in this document.]
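Description:
pME nls EGFP-Cre (JDW 1329) is a Gateway middle entry clone built on the pDONR221 backbone, about 4.4 kb in size. It is propagated in E. coli as a high-copy plasmid from a ColE1/pUC-type origin and is selected with kanamycin through an aminoglycoside phosphotransferase (KanR) gene. The annotated rrnB T1 and T2 terminators lie upstream of the cloning region, where they insulate the insert from read-through transcription in bacteria. A T7 promoter sits just outside the downstream recombination site. Short lacI and lacZα fragments are backbone remnants and not functional genes.

The synthetic insert is a single fusion reading frame made up of the SV40 large T antigen nuclear localization signal, EGFP and Cre recombinase from bacteriophage P1. The annotation tool flags Cre as a fragment, which would be consistent with its position as the C-terminal partner of a fusion. The cassette is flanked by attL recombination sites. The automated annotation labels both as attL1, although a pDONR221-derived middle entry clone would normally carry attL1 and attL2. No eukaryotic promoter or polyadenylation signal is annotated within the entry clone, so expression depends on the elements joined to it later.

In a multisite LR reaction, the insert is combined with a 5' entry clone supplying a promoter or enhancer, a 3' entry clone and a destination vector to produce an expression construct. The resulting protein is a nuclear-targeted, green fluorescent Cre that excises or inverts loxP-flanked sequences and also marks the cells expressing it. The plasmid belongs to a modular Gateway cloning toolkit intended for use in vertebrate model systems.
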