Features (pLannotate 1.2.2; 12 found; start..end, strand, type, name):
    121..213     +  CDS            lacI (fragment): lac repressor; lacI; The lac repressor binds to the lac operator to inhibit transcription in E. coli. This inhibition can be relieved by adding lactose or isopropyl-β-D-thiogalactopyranoside (IPTG).
    268..295     -  terminator     rrnB T2 terminator: transcription terminator T2 from the E. coli rrnB gene
    427..470     +  terminator     rrnB T1 terminator: Escherichia coli rrnB; transcription terminator T1 from the E. coli rrnB gene
    517..553     -  CDS            lacZα (fragment): LacZα fragment of β-galactosidase; lacZ fragment
    569..668     +  protein_bind   attL1: mutant version of attL; recombination site for the Gateway® LR reaction LR Clonase™
    692..712     +  CDS            SV40 NLS: nuclear localization signal of SV40 (simian virus 40) large T antigen
    728..1444    +  CDS            EGFP: EGFP is a basic (constitutively fluorescent) green fluorescent protein published in 1996, derived from Aequorea victoria. It is reported to be a rapidly-maturing weak dimer with moderate acid sensitivity.
   1503..2530    +  CDS            Cre (fragment): site-specific recombinase Cre is a site-specific recombinase from bacteriophage P1. Recombination occurs at loxP sequences.
   2540..2639    -  protein_bind   attL1: mutant version of attL; recombination site for the Gateway® LR reaction LR Clonase™
   2657..2675    -  promoter       T7 promoter: promoter for bacteriophage T7 RNA polymerase
   2809..3618    +  CDS            KanR: aminoglycoside phosphotransferase; aph(3')-Ia; confers resistance to kanamycin in bacteria or G418 (Geneticin®) in eukaryotes
   3765..4353    +  rep_origin     ori: high-copy-number ColE1/pMB1/pBR322/pUC origin of replication
>Addgene plasmid #224515 | pME nls EGFP-Cre (JDW 1329) | addgene full sequence | sequence record 446936 | Addgene NGS Result
CTTTCCTGCGTTATCCCCTGATTCTGTGGATAACCGTATTACCGCCTTTGAGTGAGCTGATACCGCTCGC
CGCAGCCGAACGACCGAGCGCAGCGAGTCAGTGAGCGAGGAAGCGGAAGAGCGCCCAATACGCAAACCGC
CTCTCCCCGCGCGTTGGCCGATTCATTAATGCAGCTGGCACGACAGGTTTCCCGACTGGAAAGCGGGCAG
TGAGCGCAACGCAATTAATACGCGTACCGCTAGCCAGGAAGAGTTTGTAGAAACGCAAAAAGGCCATCCG
TCAGGATGGCCTTCTGCTTAGTTTGATGCCTGGCAGTTTATGGCGGGCGTCCTGCCCGCCACCCTCCGGG
CCGTTGCTTCACAACGTTCAAATCCGCTCCCGGCGGATTTGTCCTACTCAGGAGAGCGTTCACCGACAAA
CAACAGATAAAACGAAAGGCCCAGTCTTCCGACTGAGCCTTTCGTTTTATTTGATGCCTGGCAGTTCCCT
ACTCTCGCGTTAACGCTAGCATGGATGTTTTCCCAGTCACGACGTTGTAAAACGACGGCCAGTCTTAAGC
TCGGGCCCCAAATAATGATTTTATTTTGACTGATAGTGACCTGTTCGTTGCAACAAATTGATGAGCAATG
CTTTTTTATAATGCCAACTTTGTACAAAAAAGCAGGCTACTAGTTTAATTAAGCCACCATGCCAAAAAAG
AAGAGAAAGGTAGGTGGTGCTGGTGGTATGGTGAGCAAGGGCGAGGAGCTGTTCACCGGGGTGGTGCCCA
TCCTGGTCGAGCTGGACGGCGACGTAAACGGCCACAAGTTCAGCGTGTCCGGCGAGGGCGAGGGCGATGC
CACCTACGGCAAGCTGACCCTGAAGTTCATCTGCACCACCGGCAAGCTGCCCGTGCCCTGGCCCACCCTC
GTGACCACCCTGACCTACGGCGTGCAGTGCTTCAGCCGCTACCCCGACCACATGAAGCAGCACGACTTCT
TCAAGTCCGCCATGCCCGAAGGCTACGTCCAGGAGCGCACCATCTTCTTCAAGGACGACGGCAACTACAA
GACCCGCGCCGAGGTGAAGTTCGAGGGCGACACCCTGGTGAACCGCATCGAGCTGAAGGGCATCGACTTC
AAGGAGGACGGCAACATCCTGGGGCACAAGCTGGAGTACAACTACAACAGCCACAACGTCTATATCATGG
CCGACAAGCAGAAGAACGGCATCAAGGTGAACTTCAAGATCCGCCACAACATCGAGGACGGCAGCGTGCA
GCTCGCCGACCACTACCAGCAGAACACCCCCATCGGCGACGGCCCCGTGCTGCTGCCCGACAACCACTAC
CTGAGCACCCAGTCCGCCCTGAGCAAAGACCCCAACGAGAAGCGCGATCACATGGTCCTGCTGGAGTTCG
TGACCGCCGCCGGGATCACTCTCGGCATGGACGAGCTGTACAAGTCCGGTACAGCTCTCGACGGAGAAAG
CTCAGGCTCTGGCTCAGAGTCTGACTCCATGGCCAATTTACTGACCGTACACCAAAATTTGCCTGCATTA
CCGGTCGATGCAACGAGTGATGAGGTTCGCAAGAACCTGATGGACATGTTCAGGGATCGCCAGGCGTTTT
CTGAGCATACCTGGAAAATGCTTCTGTCCGTTTGCCGGTCGTGGGCGGCATGGTGCAAGTTGAATAACCG
GAAATGGTTTCCCGCAGAACCTGAAGATGTTCGCGATTATCTTCTATATCTTCAGGCGCGCGGTCTGGCA
GTAAAAACTATCCAGCAACATTTGGGCCAGCTAAACATGCTTCATCGTCGGTCCGGGCTGCCACGACCAA
GTGACAGCAATGCTGTTTCACTGGTTATGCGGCGGATCCGAAAAGAAAACGTTGATGCCGGTGAACGTGC
AAAACAGGCTCTAGCGTTCGAACGCACTGATTTCGACCAGGTTCGTTCACTCATGGAAAATAGCGATCGC
TGCCAGGATATACGTAATCTGGCATTTCTGGGGATTGCTTATAACACCCTGTTACGTATAGCCGAAATTG
CCAGGATCAGGGTTAAAGATATCTCACGTACTGACGGTGGGAGAATGTTAATCCATATTGGCAGAACGAA
AACGCTGGTTAGCACCGCAGGTGTAGAGAAGGCACTTAGCCTGGGGGTAACTAAACTGGTCGAGCGATGG
ATTTCCGTCTCTGGTGTAGCTGATGATCCGAATAACTACCTGTTTTGCCGGGTCAGAAAAAATGGTGTTG
CCGCGCCATCTGCCACCAGCCAGCTATCAACTCGCGCCCTGGAAGGGATTTTTGAAGCAACTCATCGATT
GATTTACGGCGCTAAGGATGACTCTGGTCAGAGATACCTGGCCTGGTCTGGACACAGTGCCCGTGTCGGA
GCCGCGCGAGATATGGCCCGCGCTGGAGTTTCAATACCGGAGATCATGCAAGCTGGTGGCTGGACCAATG
TAAATATTGTCATGAACTATATCCGTAACCTGGATAGTGAAACAGGGGCAATGGTGCGCCTGCTGGAAGA
TGGCGATTAGTAGTAGGCTAGCCAGCTTTCTTGTACAAAGTTGGCATTATAAGAAAGCATTGCTTATCAA
TTTGTTGCAACGAACAGGTCACTATCAGTCAAAATAAAATCATTATTTGCCATCCAGCTGATATCCCCTA
TAGTGAGTCGTATTACATGGTCATAGCTGTTTCCTGGCAGCTCTGGCCCGTGTCTCAAAATCTCTGATGT
TACATTGCACAAGATAAAAATATATCATCATGAACAATAAAACTGTCTGCTTACATAAACAGTAATACAA
GGGGTGTTATGAGCCATATTCAACGGGAAACGTCGAGGCCGCGATTAAATTCCAACATGGATGCTGATTT
ATATGGGTATAAATGGGCTCGCGATAATGTCGGGCAATCAGGTGCGACAATCTATCGCTTGTATGGGAAG
CCCGATGCGCCAGAGTTGTTTCTGAAACATGGCAAAGGTAGCGTTGCCAATGATGTTACAGATGAGATGG
TCAGACTAAACTGGCTGACGGAATTTATGCCTCTTCCGACCATCAAGCATTTTATCCGTACTCCTGATGA
TGCATGGTTACTCACCACTGCGATCCCCGGAAAAACAGCATTCCAGGTATTAGAAGAATATCCTGATTCA
GGTGAAAATATTGTTGATGCGCTGGCAGTGTTCCTGCGCCGGTTGCATTCGATTCCTGTTTGTAATTGTC
CTTTTAACAGCGATCGCGTATTTCGTCTCGCTCAGGCGCAATCACGAATGAATAACGGTTTGGTTGATGC
GAGTGATTTTGATGACGAGCGTAATGGCTGGCCTGTTGAACAAGTCTGGAAAGAAATGCATAAACTTTTG
CCATTCTCACCGGATTCAGTCGTCACTCATGGTGATTTCTCACTTGATAACCTTATTTTTGACGAGGGGA
AATTAATAGGTTGTATTGATGTTGGACGAGTCGGAATCGCAGACCGATACCAGGATCTTGCCATCCTATG
GAACTGCCTCGGTGAGTTTTCTCCTTCATTACAGAAACGGCTTTTTCAAAAATATGGTATTGATAATCCT
GATATGAATAAATTGCAGTTTCATTTGATGCTCGATGAGTTTTTCTAATCAGAATTGGTTAATTGGTTGT
AACACTGGCAGAGCATTACGCTGACTTGACGGGACGGCGCAAGCTCATGACCAAAATCCCTTAACGTGAG
TTACGCGTCGTTCCACTGAGCGTCAGACCCCGTAGAAAAGATCAAAGGATCTTCTTGAGATCCTTTTTTT
CTGCGCGTAATCTGCTGCTTGCAAACAAAAAAACCACCGCTACCAGCGGTGGTTTGTTTGCCGGATCAAG
AGCTACCAACTCTTTTTCCGAAGGTAACTGGCTTCAGCAGAGCGCAGATACCAAATACTGTTCTTCTAGT
GTAGCCGTAGTTAGGCCACCACTTCAAGAACTCTGTAGCACCGCCTACATACCTCGCTCTGCTAATCCTG
TTACCAGTGGCTGCTGCCAGTGGCGATAAGTCGTGTCTTACCGGGTTGGACTCAAGACGATAGTTACCGG
ATAAGGCGCAGCGGTCGGGCTGAACGGGGGGTTCGTGCACACAGCCCAGCTTGGAGCGAACGACCTACAC
CGAACTGAGATACCTACAGCGTGAGCTATGAGAAAGCGCCACGCTTCCCGAAGGGAGAAAGGCGGACAGG
TATCCGGTAAGCGGCAGGGTCGGAACAGGAGAGCGCACGAGGGAGCTTCCAGGGGGAAACGCCTGGTATC
TTTATAGTCCTGTCGGGTTTCGCCACCTCTGACTTGAGCGTCGATTTTTGTGATGCTCGTCAGGGGGGCG
GAGCCTATGGAAAAACGCCAGCAACGCGGCCTTTTTACGGTTCCTGGCCTTTTGCTGGCCTTTTGCTCAC
ATGTT
